>Addgene plasmid #32402 | CD4d3+4-bio | depositor full sequence | sequence record 37053 | CD4d3+4-bio sequence 6704 bps
GCGGCCGCTCCGGCTAGCGATAAGCTTGACTCAGATCCCCATCCGCTCAAGCAGGCCACCATGTGCCGAG
GCTTCTCTTTCAGGCACTTGCTGCCGCTGCTGCTCCTGCAGCTGTCAAAACTCCTAGTTGTCACCCAAGG
GTCGACATCCATCACGGCCTATAAGAGTGAGGGGGAGTCAGCGGAGTTCTCCTTCCCACTCAACCTTGGA
GAGGAAAGCCTGCAGGGAGAGTTGAGATGGAAGGCAGAGAAGGCTCCTTCTTCCCAGTCCTGGATCACCT
TCTCCCTAAAGAACCAAAAGGTGTCTGTGCAGAAGTCTACTAGCAACCCCAAGTTCCAGCTGTCCGAAAC
GCTCCCACTCACCCTTCAGATACCCCAGGTCTCCCTTCAGTTTGCTGGTTCTGGCAACCTGACCCTGACT
CTGGACAGAGGGATACTGTATCAGGAAGTGAACCTGGTGGTGATGAAAGTGACTCAGCCCGACAGCAACA
CTTTGACCTGTGAGGTGATGGGACCCACCTCACCCAAGATGAGACTGATCTTGAAGCAGGAGAATCAGGA
GGCCAGGGTCTCCAGGCAGGAGAAAGTGATTCAAGTGCAGGCCCCTGAAGCAGGGGTGTGGCAATGTCTA
CTGAGTGAAGGTGAAGAGGTCAAGATGGACTCCAAGATCCAGGTTTTATCCAAAGGGTTGAATTCCGGAT
CACTGCATCATATTCTGGATGCACAGAAAATGGTGTGGAATCATCGTTAAGTCTAGACACGTGATTAATT
AAGGATCCCCCGACCTCGACCTCTGGCTAATAAAGGAAATTTATTTTCATTGCAATAGTGTGTTGGAATT
TTTTGTGTCTCTCACTCGGAAGGACATATGGGAGGGCAAATCATTTGGTCGAGATCCCTCGGAGATCTCT
AGCTAGAGGATCGATCCCCGCCCCGGACGAACTAAACCTGACTACGACATCTCTGCCCCTTCTTCGCGGG
GCAGTGCATGTAATCCCTTCAGTTGGTTGGTACAACTTGCCAACTGGGCCCTGTTCCACATGTGACACGG
GGGGGGACCAAACACAAAGGGGTTCTCTGACTGTAGTTGACATCCTTATAAATGGATGTGCACATTTGCC
AACACTGAGTGGCTTTCATCCTGGAGCAGACTTTGCAGTCTGTGGACTGCAACACAACATTGCCTTTATG
TGTAACTCTTGGCTGAAGCTCTTACACCAATGCTGGGGGACATGTACCTCCCAGGGGCCCAGGAAGACTA
CGGGAGGCTACACCAACGTCAATCAGAGGGGCCTGTGTAGCTACCGATAAGCGGACCCTCAAGAGGGCAT
TAGCAATAGTGTTTATAAGGCCCCCTTGTTAACCCTAAACGGGTAGCATATGCTTCCCGGGTAGTAGTAT
ATACTATCCAGACTAACCCTAATTCAATAGCATATGTTACCCAACGGGAAGCATATGCTATCGAATTAGG
GTTAGTAAAAGGGTCCTAAGGAACAGCGATATCTCCCACCCCATGAGCTGTCACGGTTTTATTTACATGG
GGTCAGGATTCCACGAGGGTAGTGAACCATTTTAGTCACAAGGGCAGTGGCTGAAGATCAAGGAGCGGGC
AGTGAACTCTCCTGAATCTTCGCCTGCTTCTTCATTCTCCTTCGTTTAGCTAATAGAATAACTGCTGAGT
TGTGAACAGTAAGGTGTATGTGAGGTGCTCGAAAACAAGGTTTCAGGTGACGCCCCCAGAATAAAATTTG
GACGGGGGGTTCAGTGGTGGCATTGTGCTATGACACCAATATAACCCTCACAAACCCCTTGGGCAATAAA
TACTAGTGTAGGAATGAAACATTCTGAATATCTTTAACAATAGAAATCCATGGGGTGGGGACAAGCCGTA
AAGACTGGATGTCCATCTCACACGAATTTATGGCTATGGGCAACACATAATCCTAGTGCAATATGATACT
GGGGTTATTAAGATGTGTCCCAGGCAGGGACCAAGACAGGTGAACCATGTTGTTACACTCTATTTGTAAC
AAGGGGAAAGAGAGTGGACGCCGACAGCAGCGGACTCCACTGGTTGTCTCTAACACCCCCGAAAATTAAA
CGGGGCTCCACGCCAATGGGGCCCATAAACAAAGACAAGTGGCCACTCTTTTTTTTGAAATTGTGGAGTG
GGGGCACGCGTCAGCCCCCACACGCCGCCCTGCGGTTTTGGACTGTAAAATAAGGGTGTAATAACTTGGC
TGATTGTAACCCCGCTAACCACTGCGGTCAAACCACTTGCCCACAAAACCACTAATGGCACCCCGGGGAA
TACCTGCATAAGTAGGTGGGCGGGCCAAGATAGGGGCGCGATTGCTGCGATCTGGAGGACAAATTACACA
CACTTGCGCCTGAGCGCCAAGCACAGGGTTGTTGGTCCTCATATTCACGAGGTCGCTGAGAGCACGGTGG
GCTAATGTTGCCATGGGTAGCATATACTACCCAAATATCTGGATAGCATATGCTATCCTAATCTATATCT
GGGTAGCATAGGCTATCCTAATCTATATCTGGGTAGCATATGCTATCCTAATCTATATCTGGGTAGTATA
TGCTATCCTAATTTATATCTGGGTAGCATAGGCTATCCTAATCTATATCTGGGTAGCATATGCTATCCTA
ATCTATATCTGGGTAGTATATGCTATCCTAATCTGTATCCGGGTAGCATATGCTATCCTAATAGAGATTA
GGGTAGTATATGCTATCCTAATTTATATCTGGGTAGCATATACTACCCAAATATCTGGATAGCATATGCT
ATCCTAATCTATATCTGGGTAGCATATGCTATCCTAATCTATATCTGGGTAGCATAGGCTATCCTAATCT
ATATCTGGGTAGCATATGCTATCCTAATCTATATCTGGGTAGTATATGCTATCCTAATTTATATCTGGGT
AGCATAGGCTATCCTAATCTATATCTGGGTAGCATATGCTATCCTAATCTATATCTGGGTAGTATATGCT
ATCCTAATCTGTATCCGGGTAGCATATGCTATCCTCATGATAAGCTGTCAAACATGAGAATTTTCTTGAA
GACGAAAGGGCCTCGTGATACGCCTATTTTTATAGGTTAATGTCATGATAATAATGGTTTCTTAGACGTC
AGGTGGCACTTTTCGGGGAAATGTGCGCGGAACCCCTATTTGTTTATTTTTCTAAATACATTCAAATATG
TATCCGCTCATGAGACAATAACCCTGATAAATGCTTCAATAATATTGAAAAAGGAAGAGTATGAGTATTC
AACATTTCCGTGTCGCCCTTATTCCCTTTTTTGCGGCATTTTGCCTTCCTGTTTTTGCTCACCCAGAAAC
GCTGGTGAAAGTAAAAGATGCTGAAGATCAGTTGGGTGCACGAGTGGGTTACATCGAACTGGATCTCAAC
AGCGGTAAGATCCTTGAGAGTTTTCGCCCCGAAGAACGTTTTCCAATGATGAGCACTTTTAAAGTTCTGC
TATGTGGCGCGGTATTATCCCGTGTTGACGCCGGGCAAGAGCAACTCGGTCGCCGCATACACTATTCTCA
GAATGACTTGGTTGAGTACTCACCAGTCACAGAAAAGCATCTTACGGATGGCATGACAGTAAGAGAATTA
TGCAGTGCTGCCATAACCATGAGTGATAACACTGCGGCCAACTTACTTCTGACAACGATCGGAGGACCGA
AGGAGCTAACCGCTTTTTTGCACAACATGGGGGATCATGTAACTCGCCTTGATCGTTGGGAACCGGAGCT
GAATGAAGCCATACCAAACGACGAGCGTGACACCACGATGCCTGCAGCAATGGCAACAACGTTGCGCAAA
CTATTAACTGGCGAACTACTTACTCTAGCTTCCCGGCAACAATTAATAGACTGGATGGAGGCGGATAAAG
TTGCAGGACCACTTCTGCGCTCGGCCCTTCCGGCTGGCTGGTTTATTGCTGATAAATCTGGAGCCGGTGA
GCGTGGGTCTCGCGGTATCATTGCAGCACTGGGGCCAGATGGTAAGCCCTCCCGTATCGTAGTTATCTAC
ACGACGGGGAGTCAGGCAACTATGGATGAACGAAATAGACAGATCGCTGAGATAGGTGCCTCACTGATTA
AGCATTGGTAACTGTCAGACCAAGTTTACTCATATATACTTTAGATTGATTTAAAACTTCATTTTTAATT
TAAAAGGATCTAGGTGAAGATCCTTTTTGATAATCTCATGACCAAAATCCCTTAACGTGAGTTTTCGTTC
CACTGAGCGTCAGACCCCGTAGAAAAGATCAAAGGATCTTCTTGAGATCCTTTTTTTCTGCGCGTAATCT
GCTGCTTGCAAACAAAAAAACCACCGCTACCAGCGGTGGTTTGTTTGCCGGATCAAGAGCTACCAACTCT
TTTTCCGAAGGTAACTGGCTTCAGCAGAGCGCAGATACCAAATACTGTTCTTCTAGTGTAGCCGTAGTTA
GGCCACCACTTCAAGAACTCTGTAGCACCGCCTACATACCTCGCTCTGCTAATCCTGTTACCAGTGGCTG
CTGCCAGTGGCGATAAGTCGTGTCTTACCGGGTTGGACTCAAGACGATAGTTACCGGATAAGGCGCAGCG
GTCGGGCTGAACGGGGGGTTCGTGCACACAGCCCAGCTTGGAGCGAACGACCTACACCGAACTGAGATAC
CTACAGCGTGAGCTATGAGAAAGCGCCACGCTTCCCGAAGGGAGAAAGGCGGACAGGTATCCGGTAAGCG
GCAGGGTCGGAACAGGAGAGCGCACGAGGGAGCTTCCAGGGGGAAACGCCTGGTATCTTTATAGTCCTGT
CGGGTTTCGCCACCTCTGACTTGAGCGTCGATTTTTGTGATGCTCGTCAGGGGGGCGGAGCCTATGGAAA
AACGCCAGCAACGCGGCCTTTTTACGGTTCCTGGCCTTTTGCTGGCCTTTTGCTCACATGTTCTTTCCTG
CGTTATCCCCTGATTCTGTGGATAACCGTATTACCGCCTTTGAGTGAGCTGATACCGCTCGCCGCAGCCG
AACGACCGAGCGCAGCGAGTCAGTGAGCGAGGAAGCGGAAGAGCGCCCAATACGCAAACCGCCTCTCCCC
GCGCGTTGGCCGATTCATTAATGCAGCTGGCACGACAGGTTTCCCGACTGGAAAGCGGGCAGTGAGCGCA
ACGCAATTAATGTGAGTTAGCTCACTCATTAGGCACCCCAGGCTTTACACTTTATGCTTCCGGCTCGTAT
GTTGTGTGGAATTGTGAGCGGATAACAATTTCACACAGGAAACAGCTATGACCATGATTACGCCAAGCTC
TAGCTAGAGGTCGACCAATTCTCATGTTTGACAGCTTATCATCGCAGATCCGGGCAACGTTGTTGCCATT
GCTGCAGGCGCAGAACTGGTAGGTATGGAAGATCTATACATTGAATCAATATTGGCAATTAGCCATATTA
GTCATTGGTTATATAGCATAAATCAATATTGGCTATTGGCCATTGCATACGTTGTATCTATATCATAATA
TGTACATTTATATTGGCTCATGTCCAATATGACCGCCATGTTGACATTGATTATTGACTAGTTATTAATA
GTAATCAATTACGGGGTCATTAGTTCATAGCCCATATATGGAGTTCCGCGTTACATAACTTACGGTAAAT
GGCCCGCCTGGCTGACCGCCCAACGACCCCCGCCCATTGACGTCAATAATGACGTATGTTCCCATAGTAA
CGCCAATAGGGACTTTCCATTGACGTCAATGGGTGGAGTATTTACGGTAAACTGCCCACTTGGCAGTACA
TCAAGTGTATCATATGCCAAGTCCGCCCCCTATTGACGTCAATGACGGTAAATGGCCCGCCTGGCATTAT
GCCCAGTACATGACCTTACGGGACTTTCCTACTTGGCAGTACATCTACGTATTAGTCATCGCTATTACCA
TGGTGATGCGGTTTTGGCAGTACACCAATGGGCGTGGATAGCGGTTTGACTCACGGGGATTTCCAAGTCT
CCACCCCATTGACGTCAATGGGAGTTTGTTTTGGCACCAAAATCAACGGGACTTTCCAAAATGTCGTAAT
AACCCCGCCCCGTTGACGCAAATGGGCGGTAGGCGTGTACGGTGGGAGGTCTATATAAGCAGAGCTCGTT
TAGTGAACCGTCAGATCCTCACTCTCTTCCGCATCGCTGTCTGCGAGGGCCAGCTGTTGGGCTCGCGGTT
GAGGACAAACTCTTCGCGGTCTTTCCAGTACTCTTGGATCGGAAACCCGTCGGCCTCCGAACGGTACTCC
GCCACCGAGGGACCTGAGCGAGTCCGCATCGACCGGATCGGAAAACCTCTCGAGAAAGGCGTCTAACCAG
TCACAGTCGCAAGGTAGGCTGAGCACCGTGGCGGGCGGCAGCGGGTGGCGGTCGGGGTTGTTTCTGGCGG
AGGTGCTGCTGATGATGTAATTAAAGTAGGCGGTCTTGAGACGGCGGATGGTCGAGGTGAGGTGTGGCAG
GCTTGAGATCCAGCTGTTGGGGTGAGTACTCCCTCTCAAAAGCGGGCATTACTTCTGCGCTAAGATTGTC
AGTTTCCAAAAACGAGGAGGATTTGATATTCACCTGGCCCGATCTGGCCATACACTTGAGTGACAATGAC
ATCCACTTTGCCTTTCTCTCCACAGGTGTCCACTCCCAGGTCCAAGTTTAAACT
Features (pLannotate 1.2.2; 18 found; start..end, strand, type, name):
    118..693     +  CDS            Cd4 (fragment): CD4_RAT - Experimental evidence at protein level: Swiss-Prot protein existence level 1. Integral membrane glycoprotein that plays an essential role in the immune response and serves multiple functions in responses against both external and internal offenses. In T-cells, functions primarily as a coreceptor for MHC class II molecule:peptide complex. The antigens presented by class II peptides are derived from extracellular proteins while class I peptides are derived from cytosolic proteins. Interacts simultaneously with the T-cell receptor (TCR) and the MHC class II presented by antigen presenti
    799..854     +  polyA_signal   β-globin poly(A) signal: rabbit β-globin polyadenylation signal (Gil and Proudfoot, 1987)
   1368..3049    -  rep_origin     oriP (fragment): Epstein-Barr virus oriP replication origin (Yates et al., 2000)
   3176..3280    +  promoter       AmpR promoter: bla
   3281..4141    +  CDS            AmpR: β-lactamase; bla; confers resistance to ampicillin, carbenicillin, and related antibiotics
   4312..4900    +  rep_origin     ori: high-copy-number ColE1/pMB1/pBR322/pUC origin of replication
   5083..5175    +  CDS            lacI (fragment): lac repressor; lacI; The lac repressor binds to the lac operator to inhibit transcription in E. coli. This inhibition can be relieved by adding lactose or isopropyl-β-D-thiogalactopyranoside (IPTG).
   5188..5209    +  protein_bind   CAP binding site: CAP binding activates transcription in the presence of cAMP. E. coli catabolite activator protein
   5224..5254    +  promoter       lac promoter: promoter for the E. coli lac operon
   5262..5278    +  protein_bind   lac operator: The lac repressor binds to the lac operator to inhibit transcription in E. coli. This inhibition can be relieved by adding lactose or isopropyl-β-D-thiogalactopyranoside (IPTG). lac repressor encoded by lacI
   5348..5364    +  promoter       tet promoter (fragment): E. coli promoter for tetracycline efflux protein gene
   5374..5399    -  CDS            bla(M) (fragment): β-lactamase lacking the signal sequence; bla(M); allows cytosolic expression of β-lactamase
   5573..5952    +  enhancer       CMV enhancer: human cytomegalovirus immediate early enhancer
   5954..6153    +  promoter       CMV promoter: human cytomegalovirus (CMV) immediate early promoter
   6221..6259    +  misc_feature   Ad SA (fragment): adenovirus major late transcript splice acceptor (Friedrich and Soriano, 1991)
   6292..6501    -  CDS            PTP (fragment): TERM_ADE02 - Experimental evidence at protein level: Swiss-Prot protein existence level 1. Protein covalently bound to the viral DNA that acts as a primer for viral genomic replication by DNA strand displacement. Assembles on the viral origin of replication in an initiation complex with viral polymerase, DBP, host NFIA and host POU2F1/OCT1. During initiation, the polymerase covalently couples the first dCTP with Ser- 580 of pTP. The terminal protein stimulates the template activity over 20 fold compared to protein-free templates. Neo-synthesized viral genomes are linked to two preterminal prot
   6532..6621    +  intron         chimeric intron (fragment): chimera between introns from adenovirus and immunoglobulin heavy chain genes
   6640..6686    +  CDS            IgH signal sequence (fragment): signal sequence from the mouse immunoglobulin heavy chain variable region
