[The description below was written by a language model from this plasmid's Addgene catalogue record and pLannotate feature annotations shown in this document.]
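Description:
CD4d3+4-bio is an empty mammalian expression backbone, built on pEMCS with a portion derived from the pTT3 vector, designed for producing the extracellular regions of cell-surface proteins as soluble, tagged recombinant proteins. The catalogue lists the backbone as about 6 kb, while the depositor's full sequence is 6,704 nt. In bacteria it is maintained through a high-copy ColE1/pUC-type origin and selected with ampicillin via the β-lactamase gene. A large fragment of the Epstein-Barr virus oriP is also present. This element supports episomal retention in cells expressing EBNA1, although the record itself does not name a host cell line.

Transcription is driven by the human CMV immediate early enhancer and promoter. It is followed by adenovirus-derived leader and splice sequences and a chimeric intron fragment; the short "PTP" hit on the opposite strand most likely reflects this adenoviral leader region rather than a real coding element. A fragment annotated as a mouse immunoglobulin heavy chain signal sequence lies just upstream of the point where the circular map wraps to the tag cassette. That cassette encodes a fragment of rat Cd4, recorded as domains 3 and 4, plus a biotinylation peptide that is listed in the catalogue but not separately annotated, and it is terminated by the rabbit β-globin polyadenylation signal. An ectodomain cloned in frame upstream therefore acquires both tags at its C terminus. The Cd4 domains serve as a common fusion tag and the peptide allows site-specific biotinylation, for example for capture on streptavidin. The associated publication used such proteins in large-scale screening for low-affinity extracellular protein interactions. The depositor notes that a 60-nucleotide insertion found on resequencing lies downstream of the coding sequence and does not affect expression.
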