Addgene plasmid #32402: CD4d3+4-bio
Purpose: (Empty Backbone)
Depositing lab: Gavin Wright. Depositing organization: Wellcome Sanger Institute. Publication: Large-scale screening for novel low-affinity extracellular protein interactions. Bushell KM, Sollner C, Schuster-Boeckler B, Bateman A, Wright GJ. Genome Res. 2008 Apr;18(4):622-30. Epub 2008 Feb 22. 10.1101/gr.7187808 PubMed 18296487.
Backbone
  Vector backbone: pEMCS
  Backbone manufacturer: Mark Bushell
  Backbone size (bp): 6000
  Vector type: Mammalian Expression
  Promoter: CMV promoter
  Tag / fusion protein: ratCd4d3+4 (C terminal on insert); biotinylation peptide (C terminal on insert)
Growth in bacteria
  Bacterial resistance: Ampicillin, 100 μg/mL
  Growth temperature: 37°C
  Growth strain: DH5alpha
  Copy number: Unknown
Resource information
  A portion of this plasmid was derived from a plasmid made by: pTT3 was obtained from Yves Durocher, National Research Council of Canada-Biotechnology Research Institute
Terms and licenses: Academic/Nonprofit Terms; Industry Terms: Not Available to Industry
Depositor comments: Please note that Addgene's sequencing result found a 60 nucleotide insert between bp#750/751 when compared to the full plasmid sequence provided by the depositing scientist. The depositing scientist confirmed that Addgene's sequence is correct--the insertion is located downstream of the CD4 bio coding sequence and is not a concern for protein expression.
How to cite: CD4d3+4-bio was a gift from Gavin Wright (Addgene plasmid # 32402 ; http://n2t.net/addgene:32402 ; RRID:Addgene_32402)
