>Addgene plasmid #32402 | CD4d3+4-bio | addgene partial sequence | sequence record 38775 | EBVori-F 5'-CCACTCAGTGTTGGCAAATG-3'
CCCTTTGTGTTTGGTCCCCCCCCGTGTCACATGTGGAACAGGGCCCAGTTGGCAAGTTGTACCAACCAAC
TGAAGGGATTACATGCACTGCCCCGCGAAGAAGGGGCAGAGATGTCGTAGTCAGGTTTAGTTCGTCCGGG
GCGGGGATCGATCCTCTAGCTAGAGATCTCCGAGGGATCTCGACCAAATGATTTGCCCTCCCATATGTCC
TTCCGAGTGAGAGACACAAAAAATTCCAACACACTATTGCAATGAAAATAAATTTCCTTTATTAGCCAGA
GGTCGAGGTCGGGGGATCCTTAATTAATCACGTGTCTAGACTCGAGCGGCCGCCACTGTGCTGGATATCT
GCAGAATTCCACCACACTGGACTAGTGGATCCTTAACGATGATTCCACACCATTTTCTGTGCATCCAGAA
TATGATGCAGTGATCCGGAATTCAACCCTTTGGATAAAACCTGGATCTTGGAGTCCATCTTGACCTCTTC
ACCTTCACTCAGTAGACATTGCCACACCCCTGCTTCAGGGGCCTGCACTTGAATCACTTTCTCCTGCCTG
GAGACCCTGGCCTCCTGATTCTCCTGCTTCAAGATCAGTCTCATCTTGGGTGAGGTGGGTCCCATCACCT
CACAGGTCAAAGTGTTGCTGTCGGGCTGAGTCACTTTCATCACCACCAGGTTCACTTCCTGATACAGTAT
CCCTCTGTCCAGAGTCAGGGTCAGGTTGCCAGAACCAGCAAACTGAAGGGAGACCTGGGGTATCTGAAGG
GTGAGTGGGAGCGTTTCGGACAGCTGGAACTTGGGGTTGCTAGTAGACTTCTGCACAGACACCTTTTGGT
TCTTTAGGGAGAAGGTGATCCAGGACTGGGAAGAAGGAGC
